Addgene plasmid #89744: pLuc-OptoJNKi
Purpose: Expression of light-regulated JNK inhibitor, firefly luciferase-fused, wild-type photosensor, inhibitor JIP11
Depositing lab: Michael Courtney. Depositing organization: University of Eastern Finland. Publication: A simple optogenetic MAPK inhibitor design reveals resonance between transcription-regulating circuitry and temporally-encoded inputs. Melero-Fernandez de Mera RM, Li LL, Popinigis A, Cisek K, Tuittila M, Yadav L, Serva A, Courtney MJ. Nat Commun. 2017 May 12;8:15017. doi: 10.1038/ncomms15017. PubMed 28497795.
Backbone
  Vector backbone: pLuc-C1
  Backbone manufacturer: Derived by our lab using pExFP-C1 and pGL3
  Backbone size w/o insert (bp): 5673
  Total vector size (bp): 6119
  Vector type: Mammalian Expression, Luciferase
  Selectable markers: Neomycin (select with G418)
Growth in bacteria
  Bacterial resistance: Kanamycin, 50 μg/mL
  Growth temperature: 37°C
  Growth strain: DH5alpha
  Copy number: High Copy
Gene/Insert
  Gene/Insert name: OptoJNKi (alt name: AsLov2Jalpha (404-546)-JIP11)
  Species: Synthetic; Avena Sativa and
  Insert size (bp): 478
  GenBank ID: KY595943
  Promoter: CMV
  Tag / fusion protein: Firefly luciferase (N terminal on backbone)
  Cloning method: Restriction Enzyme; 5′ cloning site EcoRI (not destroyed); 3′ cloning site BamHI (not destroyed)
  Sequencing primers: 5′ luc2131+; 3′ fastbac reverse
Resource information
  A portion of this plasmid was derived from a plasmid made by: We designed and assembled the insert from de novo synthesised sequences
Terms and licenses: Academic/Nonprofit Terms; Industry Terms: Not Available to Industry
Depositor comments: Please see Melero-Fernandez de Mera RM*, Li LL*, Popinigis A, Cisek K, Tuittila M, Yadav L, Serva A, Courtney MJ (2017) A simple optogenetic MAPK inhibitor design reveals resonance between transcription-regulating circuitry and temporally-encoded inputs. Nat. Commun. 8, 15017 doi: 10.1038/ncomms15017 in press.
How to cite: pLuc-OptoJNKi was a gift from Michael Courtney (Addgene plasmid # 89744 ; http://n2t.net/addgene:89744 ; RRID:Addgene_89744)
