[The description below was written by a language model from this plasmid's Addgene catalogue record and pLannotate feature annotations shown in this document.]
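Description:
pLuc-OptoJNKi is a 6.1 kb mammalian expression plasmid built on pLuc-C1, a backbone the depositing lab derived from the pExFP-C1 series and pGL3 by placing firefly luciferase in the N-terminal fusion position. It is propagated in E. coli as a high-copy plasmid from a ColE1/pUC-type origin and also carries an f1 origin. A single Tn5 NeoR/KanR gene, preceded by both a bacterial (bla) promoter and the SV40 early promoter and terminated by an HSV TK polyadenylation signal, provides kanamycin resistance in bacteria and G418 selection in mammalian cells.

The expression cassette uses the CMV immediate-early enhancer and promoter to drive the luc+ firefly luciferase coding sequence, followed by a remnant of the multiple cloning site, the OptoJNKi insert cloned between EcoRI and BamHI, and an SV40 poly(A) signal. OptoJNKi is a synthetic 478 bp sequence consisting of the Avena sativa LOV2-Jα photosensory domain (residues 404–546, wild-type photosensor) fused to the JNK-inhibitory peptide JIP11. The automated annotation labels this region "miniSOG"; this most likely reflects homology between LOV2 domains rather than the presence of that Arabidopsis-derived fluorescent protein, since the catalogue entry describes the oat LOV2 domain. In LOV2-based designs of this kind, blue light generally unfolds the Jα helix and exposes the attached C-terminal peptide, which fits the record's description of a light-regulated inhibitor.

The plasmid is used to express an optogenetic JNK inhibitor in mammalian cells. The luciferase fusion supplies a luminescent tag, although the record does not state the specific assay it is meant for. Short annotated fragments (RSF ori, ble, bGH poly(A), large T antigen) appear to be backbone remnants or partial matches.
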