Features (pLannotate 1.2.2; 16 found; start..end, strand, type, name):
      2..61      +  rep_origin     RSF ori (fragment): Plasmids containing the RSF 1030 origin of replication can be propagated in E. coli cells that contain additional plasmids with compatible origins.
    129..432     +  enhancer       CMV enhancer: human cytomegalovirus immediate early enhancer
    433..636     +  promoter       CMV promoter: human cytomegalovirus (CMV) immediate early promoter
    681..2330    +  CDS            luciferase: firefly luciferase; luc+; enhanced luc+ version of the luciferase gene
   2340..2374    +  misc_feature   MCS (fragment): multiple cloning site
   2397..2714    +  CDS            miniSOG: miniSOG is a basic (constitutively fluorescent) cyan fluorescent protein published in 2011, derived from Arabidopsis thaliana. It requires the cofactor flavin for fluorescence.
   2868..2952    +  CDS            large T antigen (fragment): large T antigen from SV40 (simian virus 40)
   2975..3096    +  polyA_signal   SV40 poly(A) signal: SV40 polyadenylation signal
   3130..3558    -  rep_origin     f1 ori (sequence partly withheld): f1 bacteriophage origin of replication; arrow indicates direction of (+) strand synthesis
   3585..3689    +  promoter       AmpR promoter: bla
   3691..4048    +  promoter       SV40 promoter: SV40 enhancer and early promoter
   4083..4877    +  CDS            NeoR/KanR: aminoglycoside phosphotransferase from Tn5; aph(3')-II (or nptII); confers resistance to neomycin, kanamycin, and G418 (Geneticin®)
   4898..5050    +  CDS            ble (fragment): BLE_KLEPN - Experimental evidence at protein level: Swiss-Prot protein existence level 1. Binding protein with a strong affinity to the bleomycin family of antibiotics. Binds to CL990; an antimitotic-antibiotic compound. From Klebsiella pneumoniae.
   5109..5156    +  polyA_signal   HSV TK poly(A) signal: herpes simplex virus thymidine kinase polyadenylation signal (Cole and Stacy, 1985)
   5247..5263    -  polyA_signal   bGH poly(A) signal (fragment): bovine growth hormone polyadenylation signal
   5485..6073    +  rep_origin     ori: high-copy-number ColE1/pMB1/pBR322/pUC origin of replication
>Addgene plasmid #89744 | pLuc-OptoJNKi | addgene full sequence | sequence record 192488 | Addgene NGS Result
CTTTTGCTCACATGTTCTTTCCTGCGTTATCCCCTGATTCTGTGGATAACCGTATTACCGCCATGCATTA
GTTATTAATAGTAATCAATTACGGGGTCATTAGTTCATAGCCCATATATGGAGTTCCGCGTTACATAACT
TACGGTAAATGGCCCGCCTGGCTGACCGCCCAACGACCCCCGCCCATTGACGTCAATAATGACGTATGTT
CCCATAGTAACGCCAATAGGGACTTTCCATTGACGTCAATGGGTGGAGTATTTACGGTAAACTGCCCACT
TGGCAGTACATCAAGTGTATCATATGCCAAGTACGCCCCCTATTGACGTCAATGACGGTAAATGGCCCGC
CTGGCATTATGCCCAGTACATGACCTTATGGGACTTTCCTACTTGGCAGTACATCTACGTATTAGTCATC
GCTATTACCATGGTGATGCGGTTTTGGCAGTACATCAATGGGCGTGGATAGCGGTTTGACTCACGGGGAT
TTCCAAGTCTCCACCCCATTGACGTCAATGGGAGTTTGTTTTGGCACCAAAATCAACGGGACTTTCCAAA
ATGTCGTAACAACTCCGCCCCATTGACGCAAATGGGCGGTAGGCGTGTACGGTGGGAGGTCTATATAAGC
AGAGCTGGTTTAGTGAACCGTCAGATCCGCTAGCGCTACCGGTCGCCACCATGGAAGACGCCAAAAACAT
AAAGAAAGGCCCGGCGCCATTCTATCCGCTGGAAGATGGAACCGCTGGAGAGCAACTGCATAAGGCTATG
AAGAGATACGCCCTGGTTCCTGGAACAATTGCTTTTACAGATGCACATATCGAGGTGGACATCACTTACG
CTGAGTACTTCGAAATGTCCGTTCGGTTGGCAGAAGCTATGAAACGATATGGGCTGAATACAAATCACAG
AATCGTCGTATGCAGTGAAAACTCTCTTCAATTCTTTATGCCGGTGTTGGGCGCGTTATTTATCGGAGTT
GCAGTTGCGCCCGCGAACGACATTTATAATGAACGTGAATTGCTCAACAGTATGGGCATTTCGCAGCCTA
CCGTGGTGTTCGTTTCCAAAAAGGGGTTGCAAAAAATTTTGAACGTGCAAAAAAAGCTCCCAATCATCCA
AAAAATTATTATCATGGATTCTAAAACGGATTACCAGGGATTTCAGTCGATGTACACGTTCGTCACATCT
CATCTACCTCCCGGTTTTAATGAATACGATTTTGTGCCAGAGTCCTTCGATAGGGACAAGACAATTGCAC
TGATCATGAACTCCTCTGGATCTACTGGTCTGCCTAAAGGTGTCGCTCTGCCTCATAGAACTGCCTGCGT
GAGATTCTCGCATGCCAGAGATCCTATTTTTGGCAATCAAATCATTCCGGATACTGCGATTTTAAGTGTT
GTTCCATTCCATCACGGTTTTGGAATGTTTACTACACTCGGATATTTGATATGTGGATTTCGAGTCGTCT
TAATGTATAGATTTGAAGAAGAGCTGTTTCTGAGGAGCCTTCAGGATTACAAGATTCAAAGTGCGCTGCT
GGTGCCAACCCTATTCTCCTTCTTCGCCAAAAGCACTCTGATTGACAAATACGATTTATCTAATTTACAC
GAAATTGCTTCTGGTGGCGCTCCCCTCTCTAAGGAAGTCGGGGAAGCGGTTGCCAAGAGGTTCCATCTGC
CAGGTATCAGGCAAGGATATGGGCTCACTGAGACTACATCAGCTATTCTGATTACACCCGAGGGGGATGA
TAAACCGGGCGCGGTCGGTAAAGTTGTTCCATTTTTTGAAGCGAAGGTTGTGGATCTGGATACCGGGAAA
ACGCTGGGCGTTAATCAAAGAGGCGAACTGTGTGTGAGAGGTCCTATGATTATGTCCGGTTATGTAAACA
ATCCGGAAGCGACCAACGCCTTGATTGACAAGGATGGATGGCTACATTCTGGAGACATAGCTTACTGGGA
CGAAGACGAACACTTCTTCATCGTTGACCGCCTGAAGTCTCTGATTAAGTACAAAGGCTATCAGGTGGCT
CCCGCTGAATTGGAATCCATCTTGCTCCAACACCCCAACATCTTCGACGCAGGTGTCGCAGGTCTTCCCG
ACGATGACGCCGGTGAACTTCCCGCCGCCGTTGTTGTTTTGGAGCACGGAAAGACGATGACGGAAAAAGA
GATCGTGGATTACGTCGCCAGTCAAGTAACAACCGCGAAAAAGTTGCGCGGAGGAGTTGTGTTTGTGGAC
GAAGTACCGAAAGGTCTTACCGGAAAACTCGACGCAAGAAAAATCAGAGAGATCCTCATAAAGGCCAAGA
AGGGCGGAAAGATCGCCGTGCGGTACAAGTCCGGACTCAGATCTCGAGCTCAAGCTTCGAATTCACTGGC
AACAACACTGGAGAGAATCGAGAAAAACTTCGTCATCACCGACCCTAGACTGCCCGATAATCCTATCATC
TTCGCCTCCGACTCATTTCTCCAGCTCACTGAGTACTCTCGGGAGGAAATTCTGGGCCGGAATTGCCGGT
TCCTCCAGGGACCTGAAACCGATAGAGCCACTGTCCGAAAAATCCGGGATGCCATCGACAATCAGACTGA
GGTGACCGTCCAGCTCATCAATTACACCAAATCTGGCAAAAAATTCTGGAACCTGTTCCACCTCCAGCCT
ATGAGAGATCAGAAGGGCGACGTCCAGTACTTTATTGGCGTCCAGCTGGATGGAACTGAACATGTGAGGG
ACGCTGCAGAACGAGAGGGCGTGATGCTCATCAAAAAAACCGCCGAAAACATCGATGAGGCCGCTAAAGA
GCTGTCTAGAAGACCCAAACGACCAACCACACTGAACCTCTTCTAGGATCCACCGGATCTAGATAACTGA
TCATAATCAGCCATACCACATTTGTAGAGGTTTTACTTGCTTTAAAAAACCTCCCACACCTCCCCCTGAA
CCTGAAACATAAAATGAATGCAATTGTTGTTGTTAACTTGTTTATTGCAGCTTATAATGGTTACAAATAA
AGCAATAGCATCACAAATTTCACAAATAAAGCATTTTTTTCACTGCATTCTAGTTGTGGTTTGTCCAAAC
TCATCAATGTATCTTAACGCGTAAATTGTAAGCGTTAATATTTTGTTAAAATTCGCGTTAAATTTTTGTT
AAATCAGCTCATTTTTTAACCAATAGGCCGAAATCGGCAAAATCCCTTATAAATCAAAAGAATAGACCGA
GATAGGGT
[37 nt withheld, positions 3229-3265]
AAAGAACGTGGACTCCAACGTCAAAGG
[49 nt withheld, positions 3293-3341]
T
[91 nt withheld, positions 3343-3433]
G
[124 nt withheld, positions 3435-3558]
CAGGTGGCACTTTTCGGGGAAATGTGCGCGGAACCCCTATTTGTTTATTTTTCTAAATACATTCAAATAT
GTATCCGCTCATGAGACAATAACCCTGATAAATGCTTCAATAATATTGAAAAAGGAAGAGTCCTGAGGCG
GAAAGAACCAGCTGTGGAATGTGTGTCAGTTAGGGTGTGGAAAGTCCCCAGGCTCCCCAGCAGGCAGAAG
TATGCAAAGCATGCATCTCAATTAGTCAGCAACCAGGTGTGGAAAGTCCCCAGGCTCCCCAGCAGGCAGA
AGTATGCAAAGCATGCATCTCAATTAGTCAGCAACCATAGTCCCGCCCCTAACTCCGCCCATCCCGCCCC
TAACTCCGCCCAGTTCCGCCCATTCTCCGCCCCATGGCTGACTAATTTTTTTTATTTATGCAGAGGCCGA
GGCCGCCTCGGCCTCTGAGCTATTCCAGAAGTAGTGAGGAGGCTTTTTTGGAGGCCTAGGCTTTTGCAAA
GATCGATCAAGAGACAGGATGAGGATCGTTTCGCATGATTGAACAAGATGGATTGCACGCAGGTTCTCCG
GCCGCTTGGGTGGAGAGGCTATTCGGCTATGACTGGGCACAACAGACAATCGGCTGCTCTGATGCCGCCG
TGTTCCGGCTGTCAGCGCAGGGGCGCCCGGTTCTTTTTGTCAAGACCGACCTGTCCGGTGCCCTGAATGA
ACTGCAAGACGAGGCAGCGCGGCTATCGTGGCTGGCCACGACGGGCGTTCCTTGCGCAGCTGTGCTCGAC
GTTGTCACTGAAGCGGGAAGGGACTGGCTGCTATTGGGCGAAGTGCCGGGGCAGGATCTCCTGTCATCTC
ACCTTGCTCCTGCCGAGAAAGTATCCATCATGGCTGATGCAATGCGGCGGCTGCATACGCTTGATCCGGC
TACCTGCCCATTCGACCACCAAGCGAAACATCGCATCGAGCGAGCACGTACTCGGATGGAAGCCGGTCTT
GTCGATCAGGATGATCTGGACGAAGAGCATCAGGGGCTCGCGCCAGCCGAACTGTTCGCCAGGCTCAAGG
CGAGCATGCCCGACGGCGAGGATCTCGTCGTGACCCATGGCGATGCCTGCTTGCCGAATATCATGGTGGA
AAATGGCCGCTTTTCTGGATTCATCGACTGTGGCCGGCTGGGTGTGGCGGACCGCTATCAGGACATAGCG
TTGGCTACCCGTGATATTGCTGAAGAGCTTGGCGGCGAATGGGCTGACCGCTTCCTCGTGCTTTACGGTA
TCGCCGCTCCCGATTCGCAGCGCATCGCCTTCTATCGCCTTCTTGACGAGTTCTTCTGAGCGGGACTCTG
GGGTTCGAAATGACCGACCAAGCGACGCCCAACCTGCCATCACGAGATTTCGATTCCACCGCCGCCTTCT
ATGAAAGGTTGGGCTTCGGAATCGTTTTCCGGGACGCCGGCTGGATGATCCTCCAGCGCGGGGATCTCAT
GCTGGAGTTCTTCGCCCACCCTAGGGGGAGGCTAACTGAAACACGGAAGGAGACAATACCGGAAGGAACC
CGCGCTATGACGGCAATAAAAAGACAGAATAAAACGCACGGTGTTGGGTCGTTTGTTCATAAACGCGGGG
TTCGGTCCCAGGGCTGGCACTCTGTCGATACCCCACCGAGACCCCATTGGGGCCAATACGCCCGCGTTTC
TTCCTTTTCCCCACCCCACCCCCCAAGTTCGGGTGAAGGCCCAGGGCTCGCAGCCAACGTCGGGGCGGCA
GGCCCTGCCATAGCCTCAGGTTACTCATATATACTTTAGATTGATTTAAAACTTCATTTTTAATTTAAAA
GGATCTAGGTGAAGATCCTTTTTGATAATCTCATGACCAAAATCCCTTAACGTGAGTTTTCGTTCCACTG
AGCGTCAGACCCCGTAGAAAAGATCAAAGGATCTTCTTGAGATCCTTTTTTTCTGCGCGTAATCTGCTGC
TTGCAAACAAAAAAACCACCGCTACCAGCGGTGGTTTGTTTGCCGGATCAAGAGCTACCAACTCTTTTTC
CGAAGGTAACTGGCTTCAGCAGAGCGCAGATACCAAATACTGTTCTTCTAGTGTAGCCGTAGTTAGGCCA
CCACTTCAAGAACTCTGTAGCACCGCCTACATACCTCGCTCTGCTAATCCTGTTACCAGTGGCTGCTGCC
AGTGGCGATAAGTCGTGTCTTACCGGGTTGGACTCAAGACGATAGTTACCGGATAAGGCGCAGCGGTCGG
GCTGAACGGGGGGTTCGTGCACACAGCCCAGCTTGGAGCGAACGACCTACACCGAACTGAGATACCTACA
GCGTGAGCTATGAGAAAGCGCCACGCTTCCCGAAGGGAGAAAGGCGGACAGGTATCCGGTAAGCGGCAGG
GTCGGAACAGGAGAGCGCACGAGGGAGCTTCCAGGGGGAAACGCCTGGTATCTTTATAGTCCTGTCGGGT
TTCGCCACCTCTGACTTGAGCGTCGATTTTTGTGATGCTCGTCAGGGGGGCGGAGCCTATGGAAAAACGC
CAGCAACGCGGCCTTTTTACGGTTCCTGGCCTTTTGCTGGC
